Addgene plasmid #187759: MAC_C_ROR2
Purpose: MAC-tagged gene expression of human ROR2
Depositing lab: Markku Varjosalo. Depositing organization: University of Helsinki, Institute of Biotechnology. Publication: Physical and functional interactome atlas of human receptor tyrosine kinases. Salokas K, Liu X, Ohman T, Chowdhury I, Gawriyski L, Keskitalo S, Varjosalo M. EMBO Rep. 2022 Apr 5:e54041. doi: 10.15252/embr.202154041. PubMed 35384245.
Backbone
  Vector backbone: MAC-tag-C
  Vector type: Mammalian Expression
Growth in bacteria
  Bacterial resistance: Ampicillin, 100 μg/mL
  Growth temperature: 37°C
  Growth strain: DH5alpha
  Copy number: High Copy
Gene/Insert
  Gene/Insert name: ROR2
  Species: H. sapiens (human)
  Entrez Gene: ROR2 (a.k.a. BDB, BDB1, NTRKR2)
  Cloning method: Gateway Cloning
Terms and licenses: Academic/Nonprofit Terms; Industry Terms: Not Available to Industry
How to cite: MAC_C_ROR2 was a gift from Markku Varjosalo (Addgene plasmid # 187759 ; http://n2t.net/addgene:187759 ; RRID:Addgene_187759)
