[The description below was written by a language model from this plasmid's Addgene catalogue record and pLannotate feature annotations shown in this document.]
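Description:
MAC_C_ROR2 is a mammalian expression plasmid built on the MAC-tag-C backbone that expresses human ROR2, a receptor tyrosine kinase-family protein implicated in WNT5A signalling and in cartilage and bone development, carrying a C-terminal MAC tag. It is maintained in E. coli as a high-copy plasmid through a ColE1/pUC-type origin with ampicillin selection (AmpR under its own bla promoter). A partial f1 origin and remnants of lac regulatory sequence are also annotated in the backbone.

The ROR2 open reading frame was introduced by Gateway cloning and is flanked by attB1 and attB2 sites. It is driven by the CMV immediate-early enhancer and promoter, immediately followed by two short matches to tet operator-containing sequence, an arrangement that suggests tetracycline-regulated expression in cells supplying the Tet repressor, although the record does not say this explicitly. Downstream of attB2, in the same orientation, lies a coding sequence matching E. coli BirA biotin ligase, followed by the bGH polyadenylation signal. This ligase is the annotated component of the C-terminal tag and would allow biotinylation of proteins near the ROR2 fusion; any smaller affinity epitopes within the tag are not annotated in the feature table.

An FRT site sits directly upstream of a hygromycin resistance gene with an SV40 poly(A) signal. No full promoter is annotated ahead of this gene, a layout consistent with FLP-mediated integration into a genomic FRT landing site and hygromycin selection of stable lines. The construct belongs to a set used to map the physical and functional interactomes of human receptor tyrosine kinases.
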