Features (pLannotate 1.2.2; 24 found; start..end, strand, type, name):
    182..770     -  rep_origin     ori: high-copy-number ColE1/pMB1/pBR322/pUC origin of replication
    941..1801    -  CDS            AmpR: β-lactamase; bla; confers resistance to ampicillin, carbenicillin, and related antibiotics
   1802..1906    -  promoter       AmpR promoter: bla
   1965..2017    -  misc_feature   bom (fragment): basis of mobility region from pBR322
   2172..2551    +  enhancer       CMV enhancer: human cytomegalovirus immediate early enhancer
   2552..2755    +  promoter       CMV promoter: human cytomegalovirus (CMV) immediate early promoter
   2757..2776    +  promoter       PLtetO-1 promoter (fragment): modified phage lambda PL promoter with tet operator sites (Lutz and Bujard, 1997)
   2778..2797    +  promoter       PLtetO-1 promoter (fragment): modified phage lambda PL promoter with tet operator sites (Lutz and Bujard, 1997)
   2805..2838    +  promoter       TRE3GV promoter (fragment): 3rd-generation Tet-responsive promoter that can be activated by binding of Tet-On® 3G, optimized for retroviral and lentiviral vectors
   2973..2997    +  protein_bind   attB1: mutant version of attB; recombination site for the Gateway® BP reaction BP Clonase™
   3003..5831    +  CDS            ROR2: ROR2_HUMAN - Also known as NTRKR2. Experimental evidence at protein level: Swiss-Prot protein existence level 1. Tyrosine-protein kinase receptor which may be involved in the early formation of the chondrocytes. It seems to be required for cartilage and growth plate development (By similarity). Phosphorylates YWHAB, leading to induction of osteogenesis and bone formation (PubMed:17717073). In contrast, has also been shown to have very little tyrosine kinase activity in vitro. May act as a receptor for wnt ligand WNT5A which may result in the inhibition of WNT3A-mediated signaling (PubMed:25029
   5833..5857    -  protein_bind   attB2: mutant version of attB; recombination site for the Gateway® BP reaction BP Clonase™
   6045..7004    +  CDS            birA: BIRA_ECOLI - Also known as bioR, dhbB. Experimental evidence at protein level: Swiss-Prot protein existence level 1. Acts both as a biotin--[acetyl-CoA-carboxylase] ligase and a biotin-operon repressor. In the presence of ATP, BirA activates biotin to form the BirA-biotinyl-5'-adenylate (BirA-bio-5'-AMP or holoBirA) complex. HoloBirA can either transfer the biotinyl moiety to the biotin carboxyl carrier protein (BCCP) subunit of acetyl-CoA carboxylase, or bind to the biotin operator site and inhibit transcription of the operon. From Escherichia coli (strain K12).
   7054..7278    +  polyA_signal   bGH poly(A) signal: bovine growth hormone polyadenylation signal
   7282..7303    +  promoter       SV40 promoter (fragment): SV40 enhancer and early promoter
   7324..7557    +  rep_origin     f1 ori (fragment) (sequence partly withheld): f1 bacteriophage origin of replication; arrow indicates direction of (+) strand synthesis
   7562..7609    +  protein_bind   FRT: FLP-mediated recombination occurs in the 8-bp core sequence TCTAGAAA (Turan and Bode, 2011). FLP recombinase from the Saccharomyces cerevisiae 2μ plasmid
   7617..8639    +  CDS            HygR: aminoglycoside phosphotransferase from E. coli; aph(4)-Ia; confers resistance to hygromycin
   8649..8774    +  CDS            ble (fragment): BLE_KLEPN - Experimental evidence at protein level: Swiss-Prot protein existence level 1. Binding protein with a strong affinity to the bleomycin family of antibiotics. Binds to CL990; an antimitotic-antibiotic compound. From Klebsiella pneumoniae.
   8769..8890    +  polyA_signal   SV40 poly(A) signal: SV40 polyadenylation signal
   8963..8979    -  protein_bind   lac operator: The lac repressor binds to the lac operator to inhibit transcription in E. coli. This inhibition can be relieved by adding lactose or isopropyl-β-D-thiogalactopyranoside (IPTG). lac repressor encoded by lacI
   8987..9017    -  promoter       lac promoter: promoter for the E. coli lac operon
   9032..9053    -  protein_bind   CAP binding site: CAP binding activates transcription in the presence of cAMP. E. coli catabolite activator protein
   9066..9158    -  CDS            lacI (fragment): lac repressor; lacI; The lac repressor binds to the lac operator to inhibit transcription in E. coli. This inhibition can be relieved by adding lactose or isopropyl-β-D-thiogalactopyranoside (IPTG).
>Addgene plasmid #187759 | MAC_C_ROR2 | addgene full sequence | sequence record 372391 | Addgene NGS Result
CTTCCGCTTCCTCGCTCACTGACTCGCTGCGCTCGGTCGTTCGGCTGCGGCGAGCGGTATCAGCTCACTC
AAAGGCGGTAATACGGTTATCCACAGAATCAGGGGATAACGCAGGAAAGAACATGTGAGCAAAAGGCCAG
CAAAAGGCCAGGAACCGTAAAAAGGCCGCGTTGCTGGCGTTTTTCCATAGGCTCCGCCCCCCTGACGAGC
ATCACAAAAATCGACGCTCAAGTCAGAGGTGGCGAAACCCGACAGGACTATAAAGATACCAGGCGTTTCC
CCCTGGAAGCTCCCTCGTGCGCTCTCCTGTTCCGACCCTGCCGCTTACCGGATACCTGTCCGCCTTTCTC
CCTTCGGGAAGCGTGGCGCTTTCTCATAGCTCACGCTGTAGGTATCTCAGTTCGGTGTAGGTCGTTCGCT
CCAAGCTGGGCTGTGTGCACGAACCCCCCGTTCAGCCCGACCGCTGCGCCTTATCCGGTAACTATCGTCT
TGAGTCCAACCCGGTAAGACACGACTTATCGCCACTGGCAGCAGCCACTGGTAACAGGATTAGCAGAGCG
AGGTATGTAGGCGGTGCTACAGAGTTCTTGAAGTGGTGGCCTAACTACGGCTACACTAGAAGAACAGTAT
TTGGTATCTGCGCTCTGCTGAAGCCAGTTACCTTCGGAAAAAGAGTTGGTAGCTCTTGATCCGGCAAACA
AACCACCGCTGGTAGCGGTGGTTTTTTTGTTTGCAAGCAGCAGATTACGCGCAGAAAAAAAGGATCTCAA
GAAGATCCTTTGATCTTTTCTACGGGGTCTGACGCTCAGTGGAACGAAAACTCACGTTAAGGGATTTTGG
TCATGAGATTATCAAAAAGGATCTTCACCTAGATCCTTTTAAATTAAAAATGAAGTTTTAAATCAATCTA
AAGTATATATGAGTAAACTTGGTCTGACAGTTACCAATGCTTAATCAGTGAGGCACCTATCTCAGCGATC
TGTCTATTTCGTTCATCCATAGTTGCCTGACTCCCCGTCGTGTAGATAACTACGATACGGGAGGGCTTAC
CATCTGGCCCCAGTGCTGCAATGATACCGCGAGACCCACGCTCACCGGCTCCAGATTTATCAGCAATAAA
CCAGCCAGCCGGAAGGGCCGAGCGCAGAAGTGGTCCTGCAACTTTATCCGCCTCCATCCAGTCTATTAAT
TGTTGCCGGGAAGCTAGAGTAAGTAGTTCGCCAGTTAATAGTTTGCGCAACGTTGTTGCCATTGCTACAG
GCATCGTGGTGTCACGCTCGTCGTTTGGTATGGCTTCATTCAGCTCCGGTTCCCAACGATCAAGGCGAGT
TACATGATCCCCCATGTTGTGCAAAAAAGCGGTTAGCTCCTTCGGTCCTCCGATCGTTGTCAGAAGTAAG
TTGGCCGCAGTGTTATCACTCATGGTTATGGCAGCACTGCATAATTCTCTTACTGTCATGCCATCCGTAA
GATGCTTTTCTGTGACTGGTGAGTACTCAACCAAGTCATTCTGAGAATAGTGTATGCGGCGACCGAGTTG
CTCTTGCCCGGCGTCAATACGGGATAATACCGCGCCACATAGCAGAACTTTAAAAGTGCTCATCATTGGA
AAACGTTCTTCGGGGCGAAAACTCTCAAGGATCTTACCGCTGTTGAGATCCAGTTCGATGTAACCCACTC
GTGCACCCAACTGATCTTCAGCATCTTTTACTTTCACCAGCGTTTCTGGGTGAGCAAAAACAGGAAGGCA
AAATGCCGCAAAAAAGGGAATAAGGGCGACACGGAAATGTTGAATACTCATACTCTTCCTTTTTCAATAT
TATTGAAGCATTTATCAGGGTTATTGTCTCATGAGCGGATACATATTTGAATGTATTTAGAAAAATAAAC
AAATAGGGGTTCCGCGCACATTTCCCCGAAAAGTGCCACCTGACGTCGACGGATCGGGAGATCTCCCGAT
CCCCTATGGTGCACTCTCAGTACAATCTGCTCTGATGCCGCATAGTTAAGCCAGTATCTGCTCCCTGCTT
GTGTGTTGGAGGTCGCTGAGTAGTGCGCGAGCAAAATTTAAGCTACAACAAGGCAAGGCTTGACCGACAA
TTGCATGAAGAATCTGCTTAGGGTTAGGCGTTTTGCGCTGCTTCGCGATGTACGGGCCAGATATACGCGT
TGACATTGATTATTGACTAGTTATTAATAGTAATCAATTACGGGGTCATTAGTTCATAGCCCATATATGG
AGTTCCGCGTTACATAACTTACGGTAAATGGCCCGCCTGGCTGACCGCCCAACGACCCCCGCCCATTGAC
GTCAATAATGACGTATGTTCCCATAGTAACGCCAATAGGGACTTTCCATTGACGTCAATGGGTGGAGTAT
TTACGGTAAACTGCCCACTTGGCAGTACATCAAGTGTATCATATGCCAAGTACGCCCCCTATTGACGTCA
ATGACGGTAAATGGCCCGCCTGGCATTATGCCCAGTACATGACCTTATGGGACTTTCCTACTTGGCAGTA
CATCTACGTATTAGTCATCGCTATTACCATGGTGATGCGGTTTTGGCAGTACATCAATGGGCGTGGATAG
CGGTTTGACTCACGGGGATTTCCAAGTCTCCACCCCATTGACGTCAATGGGAGTTTGTTTTGGCACCAAA
ATCAACGGGACTTTCCAAAATGTCGTAACAACTCCGCCCCATTGACGCAAATGGGCGGTAGGCGTGTACG
GTGGGAGGTCTATATAAGCAGAGCTCTCCCTATCAGTGATAGAGATCTCCCTATCAGTGATAGAGATCGT
CGACGAGCTCGTTTAGTGAACCGTCAGATCGCCTGGAGACGCCATCCACGCTGTTTTGACCTCCATAGAA
GACACCGGGACCGATCCAGCCTCCGGACTCTAGCGTTTAAACTTAAGCTTGGTACCGAGCTCGGATCCAC
TAGTCCAGTGTGGTGGAATTCTGCAGATATCAACAAGTTTGTACAAAAAAGCAGGCTCCACCATGGCCCG
GGGCTCGGCGCTCCCGCGGCGGCCGCTGCTGTGCATCCCGGCCGTCTGGGCGGCCGCCGCGCTTCTGCTC
TCAGTGTCCCGGACTTCAGGTGAAGTGGAGGTTCTGGATCCGAACGACCCTTTAGGACCCCTTGATGGGC
AGGACGGCCCGATTCCAACTCTGAAAGGTTACTTTCTGAATTTTCTGGAGCCAGTAAACAATATCACCAT
TGTCCAAGGCCAGACGGCAATTCTGCACTGCAAGGTGGCAGGAAACCCACCCCCTAACGTGCGGTGGCTA
AAGAATGATGCCCCGGTGGTGCAGGAGCCGCGGCGGATCATCATCCGGAAGACAGAATATGGTTCACGAC
TGCGAATCCAGGACCTGGACACGACAGACACTGGCTACTACCAGTGCGTGGCCACCAACGGGATGAAGAC
CATTACCGCCACTGGCGTCCTGTTTGTGCGGCTGGGTCCAACGCACAGCCCAAATCATAACTTTCAGGAT
GATTACCACGAGGATGGGTTCTGCCAGCCTTACCGGGGAATTGCCTGTGCACGCTTCATTGGCAACCGGA
CCATTTATGTGGACTCGCTTCAGATGCAGGGGGAGATTGAAAACCGAATCACAGCGGCCTTCACCATGAT
CGGCACGTCTACGCACCTGTCGGACCAGTGCTCACAGTTCGCCATCCCATCCTTCTGCCACTTCGTGTTT
CCTCTGTGCGACGCGCGCTCCCGGGCACCCAAGCCGCGTGAGCTGTGCCGCGACGAGTGCGAGGTGCTGG
AGAGCGACCTGTGCCGCCAGGAGTACACCATCGCCCGCTCCAACCCGCTCATCCTCATGCGGCTTCAGCT
GCCCAAGTGTGAGGCGCTGCCCATGCCTGAGAGCCCCGACGCTGCCAACTGCATGCGCATTGGCATCCCA
GCCGAGAGGCTGGGCCGCTACCATCAGTGCTATAACGGCTCAGGCATGGATTACAGAGGAACGGCAAGCA
CCACCAAGTCAGGCCACCAGTGCCAGCCGTGGGCCCTGCAGCACCCCCACAGCCACCACCTGTCCAGCAC
AGACTTCCCTGAGCTTGGAGGGGGGCACGCCTACTGCCGGAACCCCGGAGGCCAGATGGAGGGCCCCTGG
TGCTTTACGCAGAATAAAAACGTACGCATGGAACTGTGTGACGTACCCTCGTGTAGTCCCCGAGACAGCA
GCAAGATGGGGATTCTGTACATCTTGGTCCCCAGCATCGCAATTCCACTGGTCATCGCTTGCCTTTTCTT
CTTGGTTTGCATGTGCCGGAATAAGCAGAAGGCATCTGCGTCCACACCGCAGCGGCGACAGCTGATGGCC
TCGCCCAGCCAAGACATGGAAATGCCCCTCATTAACCAGCACAAACAGGCCAAACTCAAAGAGATCAGCC
TGTCTGCGGTGAGGTTCATGGAGGAGCTGGGAGAGGACCGGTTTGGGAAAGTCTACAAAGGTCACCTGTT
CGGCCCTGCCCCGGGGGAGCAGACCCAGGCTGTGGCCATCAAAACGCTGAAGGACAAAGCGGAGGGGCCC
CTGCGGGAGGAGTTCCGGCATGAGGCTATGCTGCGAGCACGGCTGCAACACCCCAACGTCGTCTGCCTGC
TGGGCGTGGTGACCAAGGACCAGCCCCTGAGCATGATCTTCAGCTACTGTTCGCACGGCGACCTCCACGA
ATTCCTGGTCATGCGCTCGCCGCACTCGGACGTGGGCAGCACCGATGATGACCGCACGGTGAAGTCCGCC
CTGGAGCCCCCCGACTTCGTGCACCTTGTGGCACAGATCGCGGCGGGGATGGAGTACCTATCCAGCCACC
ACGTGGTTCACAAGGACCTGGCCACCCGCAATGTGCTAGTGTACGACAAGCTGAACGTGAAGATCTCAGA
CTTGGGCCTCTTCCGAGAGGTGTATGCCGCCGATTACTACAAGCTGCTGGGGAACTCGCTGCTGCCTATC
CGCTGGATGGCCCCAGAGGCCATCATGTACGGCAAGTTCTCCATCGACTCAGACATCTGGTCCTACGGTG
TGGTCCTGTGGGAGGTCTTCAGCTACGGCCTGCAGCCCTACTGCGGGTATTCCAACCAGGATGTGGTGGA
GATGATCCGGAACCGGCAGGTGCTGCCTTGCCCCGATGACTGTCCCGCCTGGGTGTATGCCCTCATGATC
GAGTGCTGGAACGAGTTCCCCAGCCGGCGGCCCCGCTTCAAGGACATCCACAGCCGGCTCCGAGCCTGGG
GCAACCTTTCCAACTACAACAGCTCGGCGCAGACCTCGGGGGCCAGCAACACCACGCAGACCAGCTCCCT
GAGCACCAGCCCAGTGAGCAATGTGAGCAACGCCCGCTACGTGGGGCCCAAGCAGAAGGCCCCGCCCTTC
CCACAGCCCCAGTTCATCCCCATGAAGGGCCAGATCAGACCCATGGTGCCCCCGCCGCAGCTCTACATCC
CCGTCAACGGCTACCAGCCGGTGCCGGCCTATGGGGCCTACCTGCCCAACTTCTACCCGGTGCAGATCCC
AATGCAGATGGCCCCGCAGCAGGTGCCTCCTCAGATGGTCCCCAAGCCCAGCTCACACCACAGTGGCAGT
GGCTCCACCAGCACAGGCTACGTCACCACGGCCCCCTCCAACACATCCATGGCAGACAGGGCAGCCCTGC
TCTCAGAGGGCGCTGATGACACACAGAACGCCCCAGAAGATGGGGCCCAGAGCACCGTGCAGGAAGCAGA
GGAGGAGGAGGAAGGCTCTGTCCCAGAGACTGAGCTGCTGGGGGACTGTGACACTCTGCAGGTGGACGAG
GCCCAAGTCCAGCTGGAAGCTGACCCAGCTTTCTTGTACAAAGTGGTTGATATCAAGGCCGCCGACATCA
CCAGCCTGTACAAGAAAGTGGGGTGGAGCCATCCCCAGTTCGAGAAGGGCGGAGGATCTGGCGGCGGAAG
CGGCGGAGGAAGCTGGTCCCACCCTCAGTTTGAGAAAGGCACCGAGCTGGGCAGCACCATGGCCAGCTAC
CCCTACGACGTGCCCGACTACGCCAAGGACAACACCGTGCCCCTGAAGCTGATCGCCCTGCTGGCCAACG
GCGAGTTCCACTCTGGCGAGCAGCTGGGCGAGACACTGGGCATGAGCAGAGCCGCCATCAACAAGCACAT
CCAGACCCTGCGGGACTGGGGCGTGGACGTGTTCACAGTGCCCGGCAAGGGCTACAGCCTGCCCGAGCCC
ATCCAGCTGCTGAACGCCAAGCAGATCCTGGGCCAGCTGGATGGCGGATCTGTGGCCGTGCTGCCCGTGA
TCGACAGCACCAACCAGTATCTGCTCGACCGGATCGGCGAGCTGAAGTCCGGCGACGCCTGTATCGCCGA
GTACCAGCAGGCCGGCAGAGGCGGCAGGGGCAGAAAGTGGTTCAGCCCCTTCGGCGCCAACCTGTACCTG
AGCATGTTCTGGAGACTGGAACAGGGCCCAGCCGCCGCTATTGGCCTGAGCCTGGTCATCGGCATCGTGA
TGGCCGAGGTGCTGCGGAAGCTGGGCGCCGACAAAGTGCGCGTGAAGTGGCCCAACGACCTGTATCTGCA
GGACCGGAAGCTGGCCGGCATCCTGGTGGAACTGACCGGCAAAACAGGCGACGCCGCCCAGATCGTGATC
GGCGCTGGCATCAACATGGCCATGCGGCGGGTGGAAGAGAGCGTGGTCAACCAGGGCTGGATCACCCTGC
AGGAAGCCGGCATCAACCTGGACCGGAACACCCTGGCCGCCATGCTGATCAGAGAGCTGAGAGCCGCCCT
GGAACTGTTCGAGCAGGAAGGCCTGGCCCCCTACCTGAGCAGATGGGAGAAGCTGGACAACTTCATCAAC
CGGCCCGTGAAACTGATCATCGGCGACAAAGAGATCTTCGGCATCAGCCGGGGCATCGACAAGCAGGGGG
CCCTGCTCCTGGAACAGGACGGCATCATCAAGCCCTGGATGGGCGGCGAGATCAGCCTGCGGAGCGCCGA
GAAGTGATGACTCGAGTCTAGAGGGCCCGTTTAAACCCGCTGATCAGCCTCGACTGTGCCTTCTAGTTGC
CAGCCATCTGTTGTTTGCCCCTCCCCCGTGCCTTCCTTGACCCTGGAAGGTGCCACTCCCACTGTCCTTT
CCTAATAAAATGAGGAAATTGCATCGCATTGTCTGAGTAGGTGTCATTCTATTCTGGGGGGTGGGGTGGG
GCAGGACAGCAAGGGGGAGGATTGGGAAGACAATAGCAGGCATGCTGGGGATGCGGTGGGCTCTATGGCT
TCTGAGGCGGAAAGAACCAGCTGGGGCTCTAGGGGGTATCCCC
[124 nt withheld, positions 7324-7447]
C
[91 nt withheld, positions 7449-7539]
AGGGTGATGGTTCACGTACCTAGAAGTTCCTATTCCGAAGTTCCTATTCTCTAGAAAGTATAGGAACTTC
CTTGGCCAAAAAGCCTGAACTCACCGCGACGTCTGTCGAGAAGTTTCTGATCGAAAAGTTCGACAGCGTC
TCCGACCTGATGCAGCTCTCGGAGGGCGAAGAATCTCGTGCTTTCAGCTTCGATGTAGGAGGGCGTGGAT
ATGTCCTGCGGGTAAATAGCTGCGCCGATGGTTTCTACAAAGATCGTTATGTTTATCGGCACTTTGCATC
GGCCGCGCTCCCGATTCCGGAAGTGCTTGACATTGGGGAATTCAGCGAGAGCCTGACCTATTGCATCTCC
CGCCGTGCACAGGGTGTCACGTTGCAAGACCTGCCTGAAACCGAACTGCCCGCTGTTCTGCAGCCGGTCG
CGGAGGCCATGGATGCGATCGCTGCGGCCGATCTTAGCCAGACGAGCGGGTTCGGCCCATTCGGACCGCA
AGGAATCGGTCAATACACTACATGGCGTGATTTCATATGCGCGATTGCTGATCCCCATGTGTATCACTGG
CAAACTGTGATGGACGACACCGTCAGTGCGTCCGTCGCGCAGGCTCTCGATGAGCTGATGCTTTGGGCCG
AGGACTGCCCCGAAGTCCGGCACCTCGTGCACGCGGATTTCGGCTCCAACAATGTCCTGACGGACAATGG
CCGCATAACAGCGGTCATTGACTGGAGCGAGGCGATGTTCGGGGATTCCCAATACGAGGTCGCCAACATC
TTCTTCTGGAGGCCGTGGTTGGCTTGTATGGAGCAGCAGACGCGCTACTTCGAGCGGAGGCATCCGGAGC
TTGCAGGATCGCCGCGGCTCCGGGCGTATATGCTCCGCATTGGTCTTGACCAACTCTATCAGAGCTTGGT
TGACGGCAATTTCGATGATGCAGCTTGGGCGCAGGGTCGATGCGACGCAATCGTCCGATCCGGAGCCGGG
ACTGTCGGGCGTACACAAATCGCCCGCAGAAGCGCGGCCGTCTGGACCGATGGCTGTGTAGAAGTACTCG
CCGATAGTGGAAACCGACGCCCCAGCACTCGTCCGAGGGCAAAGGAATAGCACGTACTACGAGATTTCGA
TTCCACCGCCGCCTTCTATGAAAGGTTGGGCTTCGGAATCGTTTTCCGGGACGCCGGCTGGATGATCCTC
CAGCGCGGGGATCTCATGCTGGAGTTCTTCGCCCACCCCAACTTGTTTATTGCAGCTTATAATGGTTACA
AATAAAGCAATAGCATCACAAATTTCACAAATAAAGCATTTTTTTCACTGCATTCTAGTTGTGGTTTGTC
CAAACTCATCAATGTATCTTATCATGTCTGTATACCGTCGACCTCTAGCTAGAGCTTGGCGTAATCATGG
TCATAGCTGTTTCCTGTGTGAAATTGTTATCCGCTCACAATTCCACACAACATACGAGCCGGAAGCATAA
AGTGTAAAGCCTGGGGTGCCTAATGAGTGAGCTAACTCACATTAATTGCGTTGCGCTCACTGCCCGCTTT
CCAGTCGGGAAACCTGTCGTGCCAGCTGCATTAATGAATCGGCCAACGCGCGGGGAGAGGCGGTTTGCGT
ATTGGGCGCT
